>Addgene plasmid #123311 | pcDNA3.1-Lari-BFP2-TSERex | addgene full sequence | sequence record 240926 | Addgene NGS Result
GCTAGCCGCCACCATGCTTAACACGCAGTTGCAGAACCTGCTTAATAATCCTCTGACCCCCATCCAGGCT
TATGCTGATTCAGACCTGTTCTCAACTCAGAATGTCCTCTCCCGGCTCAGCCACTCAGTGCTCTGGGTTG
TGTTTGCCATAATGATTCTCAGCACTGTCGTCATAGGAATCCTGACAACCCAGCAGCAGAAGAATAATAA
ACTGTTTCACCACATCACTCTAACCATCAACTTTATTGCCGCGATCAGCTACTACTCTATGGCTAGTGGC
ATTGGTATCTCTTTATCACACCACGGCGCGCGACCTTTATTCTGGGCCCGGTACTTGGACTGGTTACTGA
CTACCCCACTTCTCCTAACCGATTTGGGCCTCCTGGCCGGAATACCCATTCAGGACATCGTGCTGCTTGT
GCTGTCAGATGTAGTGATGGTAGTCACTGGCTTGCTCGGCGCTATCAACCAGAGCGAATCAACTAAGTGG
GGCTACTTTGTGATGTCATGCATTTTCTTTGTTTACGTGGTCTATGAACTGGCGACCACCGCAAGAAGAA
CGTCCTATCTGAAAAGTTCAAGAGTCGGCTTCTTGTTTACAGCTATCGCAGTGTACTCCATGCTGCTTTG
GACTGTGTACCCTGTGGTGTGGGCTCTTAGCGAAGGCTCAAGTATCATCAGTCCTGATCTGGAAATACTG
TTTTATGCTGTGTTGGACGTGATGGCAAAGGCTGTGTTCGGCTTTTGGCTTCTAATCGCCCACAGCATCA
TTCCAGAATCAAATGTGATTGTTTCCAATAGCTTTACCGACCCCCGAATACAGAACGGAGTCGGATATTC
CGCCATCGCCGAGAATGAAGAAGCCGTGAGGGACCGACCGGTAGTAGCAGTGAGCAAGGGCGAGGAGCTG
TTCACCGGGGTGGTGCCCATCCTGGTCGAGCTGGACGGCGACGTAAACGGCCACAAGTTCAGCGTGAGGG
GCGAGGGCGAGGGCGATGCCACCAACGGCAAGCTGACCCTGAAGTTCATCTGCACCACCGGCAAGCTGCC
CGTGCCCTGGCCCACCCTCGTGACCACCCTGAGCCACGGCGTGCAGTGCTTCGCCCGCTACCCCGACCAC
ATGAAGCAGCACGACTTCTTCAAGTCCGCCATGCCCGAAGGCTACGTCCAGGAGCGCACCATCTTCTTCA
AGGACGACGGCACCTACAAGACCCGCGCCGAGGTGAAGTTCGAGGGCGACACCCTGGTGAACCGCATCGA
GCTGAAGGGCGTCGACTTCAAGGAGGACGGCAACATCCTGGGGCACAAGCTGGAGTACAACTTCAACAGC
CACAACATCTATATCATGGCCGTCAAGCAGAAGAACGGCATCAAAGTGAACTTCAAGATCCGCCACAACG
TGGAGGACGGCAGCGTGCAGCTCGCCGACCACTACCAGCAGAACACCCCCATCGGCGACGGCCCCGTGCT
GCTGCCCGACAGCCACTACCTGAGCACCCAGTCCGTGCTGAGCAAAGACCCCAACGAGAAGCGCGATCAC
ATGGTCCTGCTGGAGTTCCGCACCGCCGCCGGGATTACTCTCGGCATGGACGAGCTGTACAAGAAGCTTA
AAAGTAGAATCACAAGCGAAGGCGAGTACATCCCCCTGGATCAAATAGACATAAATGTAGGTGGATTTTG
TTATGAGAATGAATGAGGTACCGAGCTCGGATCCACTAGTCCAGTGTGGTGGAATTCTGCAGATATCCAG
CACAGTGGCGGCCGCTCGAGTCTAGAGGGCCCGTTTAAACCCGCTGATCAGCCTCGACTGTGCCTTCTAG
TTGCCAGCCATCTGTTGTTTGCCCCTCCCCCGTGCCTTCCTTGACCCTGGAAGGTGCCACTCCCACTGTC
CTTTCCTAATAAAATGAGGAAATTGCATCGCATTGTCTGAGTAGGTGTCATTCTATTCTGGGGGGTGGGG
TGGGGCAGGACAGCAAGGGGGAGGATTGGGAAGACAATAGCAGGCATGCTGGGGATGCGGTGGGCTCTAT
GGCTTCTGAGGCGGAAAGAACCAGCTGGGGCTCTAGGGGGTATCCCC
[124 nt withheld, positions 2078-2201]
C
[91 nt withheld, positions 2203-2293]
A
[49 nt withheld, positions 2295-2343]
CCTTTGACGTTGGAGTCCACGTTCTTT
[37 nt withheld, positions 2371-2407]
ACCCTATCTCGGTCTATTCTTTTGATTTATAAGGGATTTTGCCGATTTCGGCCTATTGGTTAAAAAATGA
GCTGATTTAACAAAAATTTAACGCGAATTAATTCTGTGGAATGTGTGTCAGTTAGGGTGTGGAAAGTCCC
CAGGCTCCCCAGCAGGCAGAAGTATGCAAAGCATGCATCTCAATTAGTCAGCAACCAGGTGTGGAAAGTC
CCCAGGCTCCCCAGCAGGCAGAAGTATGCAAAGCATGCATCTCAATTAGTCAGCAACCATAGTCCCGCCC
CTAACTCCGCCCATCCCGCCCCTAACTCCGCCCAGTTCCGCCCATTCTCCGCCCCATGGCTGACTAATTT
TTTTTATTTATGCAGAGGCCGAGGCCGCCTCTGCCTCTGAGCTATTCCAGAAGTAGTGAGGAGGCTTTTT
TGGAGGCCTAGGCTTTTGCAAAAAGCTCCCGCATGACCGAGTACAAGCCCACGGTGCGCCTCGCCACCCG
CGACGACGTCCCCAGGGCCGTACGCACCCTCGCCGCCGCGTTCGCCGACTACCCCGCCACGCGCCACACC
GTCGATCCGGACCGCCACATCGAGCGGGTCACCGAGCTGCAAGAACTCTTCCTCACGCGCGTCGGGCTCG
ACATCGGCAAGGTGTGGGTCGCGGACGACGGCGCCGCGGTGGCGGTCTGGACCACGCCGGAGAGCGTCGA
AGCGGGGGCGGTGTTCGCCGAGATCGGCCCGCGCATGGCCGAGTTGAGCGGTTCCCGGCTGGCCGCGCAG
CAACAGATGGAAGGCCTCCTGGCGCCGCACCGGCCCAAGGAGCCCGCGTGGTTCCTGGCCACCGTCGGCG
TCTCGCCCGACCACCAGGGCAAGGGTCTGGGCAGCGCCGTCGTGCTCCCCGGAGTGGAGGCGGCCGAGCG
CGCCGGGGTGCCCGCCTTCCTGGAGACCTCCGCGCCCCGCAACCTCCCCTTCTACGAGCGGCTCGGCTTC
ACCGTCACCGCCGACGTCGAGGTGCCCGAAGGACCGCGCACCTGGTGCATGACCCGCAAGCCCGGTGCCT
GATTCGAAATGACCGACCAAGCGACGCCCAACCTGCCATCACGAGATTTCGATTCCACCGCCGCCTTCTA
TGAAAGGTTGGGCTTCGGAATCGTTTTCCGGGACGCCGGCTGGATGATCCTCCAGCGCGGGGATCTCATG
CTGGAGTTCTTCGCCCACCCCAACTTGTTTATTGCAGCTTATAATGGTTACAAATAAAGCAATAGCATCA
CAAATTTCACAAATAAAGCATTTTTTTCACTGCATTCTAGTTGTGGTTTGTCCAAACTCATCAATGTATC
TTATCATGTCTGTATACCGTCGACCTCTAGCTAGAGCTTGGCGTAATCATGGTCATAGCTGTTTCCTGTG
TGAAATTGTTATCCGCTCACAATTCCACACAACATACGAGCCGGAAGCATAAAGTGTAAAGCCTGGGGTG
CCTAATGAGTGAGCTAACTCACATTAATTGCGTTGCGCTCACTGCCCGCTTTCCAGTCGGGAAACCTGTC
GTGCCAGCTGCATTAATGAATCGGCCAACGCGCGGGGAGAGGCGGTTTGCGTATTGGGCGCTCTTCCGCT
TCCTCGCTCACTGACTCGCTGCGCTCGGTCGTTCGGCTGCGGCGAGCGGTATCAGCTCACTCAAAGGCGG
TAATACGGTTATCCACAGAATCAGGGGATAACGCAGGAAAGAACATGTGAGCAAAAGGCCAGCAAAAGGC
CAGGAACCGTAAAAAGGCCGCGTTGCTGGCGTTTTTCCATAGGCTCCGCCCCCCTGACGAGCATCACAAA
AATCGACGCTCAAGTCAGAGGTGGCGAAACCCGACAGGACTATAAAGATACCAGGCGTTTCCCCCTGGAA
GCTCCCTCGTGCGCTCTCCTGTTCCGACCCTGCCGCTTACCGGATACCTGTCCGCCTTTCTCCCTTCGGG
AAGCGTGGCGCTTTCTCATAGCTCACGCTGTAGGTATCTCAGTTCGGTGTAGGTCGTTCGCTCCAAGCTG
GGCTGTGTGCACGAACCCCCCGTTCAGCCCGACCGCTGCGCCTTATCCGGTAACTATCGTCTTGAGTCCA
ACCCGGTAAGACACGACTTATCGCCACTGGCAGCAGCCACTGGTAACAGGATTAGCAGAGCGAGGTATGT
AGGCGGTGCTACAGAGTTCTTGAAGTGGTGGCCTAACTACGGCTACACTAGAAGAACAGTATTTGGTATC
TGCGCTCTGCTGAAGCCAGTTACCTTCGGAAAAAGAGTTGGTAGCTCTTGATCCGGCAAACAAACCACCG
CTGGTAGCGGTGGTTTTTTTGTTTGCAAGCAGCAGATTACGCGCAGAAAAAAAGGATCTCAAGAAGATCC
TTTGATCTTTTCTACGGGGTCTGACGCTCAGTGGAACGAAAACTCACGTTAAGGGATTTTGGTCATGAGA
TTATCAAAAAGGATCTTCACCTAGATCCTTTTAAATTAAAAATGAAGTTTTAAATCAATCTAAAGTATAT
ATGAGTAAACTTGGTCTGACAGTTACCAATGCTTAATCAGTGAGGCACCTATCTCAGCGATCTGTCTATT
TCGTTCATCCATAGTTGCCTGACTCCCCGTCGTGTAGATAACTACGATACGGGAGGGCTTACCATCTGGC
CCCAGTGCTGCAATGATACCGCGAGACCCACGCTCACCGGCTCCAGATTTATCAGCAATAAACCAGCCAG
CCGGAAGGGCCGAGCGCAGAAGTGGTCCTGCAACTTTATCCGCCTCCATCCAGTCTATTAATTGTTGCCG
GGAAGCTAGAGTAAGTAGTTCGCCAGTTAATAGTTTGCGCAACGTTGTTGCCATTGCTACAGGCATCGTG
GTGTCACGCTCGTCGTTTGGTATGGCTTCATTCAGCTCCGGTTCCCAACGATCAAGGCGAGTTACATGAT
CCCCCATGTTGTGCAAAAAAGCGGTTAGCTCCTTCGGTCCTCCGATCGTTGTCAGAAGTAAGTTGGCCGC
AGTGTTATCACTCATGGTTATGGCAGCACTGCATAATTCTCTTACTGTCATGCCATCCGTAAGATGCTTT
TCTGTGACTGGTGAGTACTCAACCAAGTCATTCTGAGAATAGTGTATGCGGCGACCGAGTTGCTCTTGCC
CGGCGTCAATACGGGATAATACCGCGCCACATAGCAGAACTTTAAAAGTGCTCATCATTGGAAAACGTTC
TTCGGGGCGAAAACTCTCAAGGATCTTACCGCTGTTGAGATCCAGTTCGATGTAACCCACTCGTGCACCC
AACTGATCTTCAGCATCTTTTACTTTCACCAGCGTTTCTGGGTGAGCAAAAACAGGAAGGCAAAATGCCG
CAAAAAAGGGAATAAGGGCGACACGGAAATGTTGAATACTCATACTCTTCCTTTTTCAATATTATTGAAG
CATTTATCAGGGTTATTGTCTCATGAGCGGATACATATTTGAATGTATTTAGAAAAATAAACAAATAGGG
GTTCCGCGCACATTTCCCCGAAAAGTGCCACCTGACGTCGACATTGATTATTGACTAGTTATTAATAGTA
ATCAATTACGGGGTCATTAGTTCATAGCCCATATATGGAGTTCCGCGTTACATAACTTACGGTAAATGGC
CCGCCTGGCTGACCGCCCAACGACCCCCGCCCATTGACGTCAATAATGACGTATGTTCCCATAGTAACGC
CAATAGGGACTTTCCATTGACGTCAATGGGTGGAGTATTTACGGTAAACTGCCCACTTGGCAGTACATCA
AGTGTATCATATGCCAAGTACGCCCCCTATTGACGTCAATGACGGTAAATGGCCCGCCTGGCATTATGCC
CAGTACATGACCTTATGGGACTTTCCTACTTGGCAGTACATCTACGTATTAGTCATCGCTATTACCATGG
TCGAGGTGAGCCCCACGTTCTGCTTCACTCTCCCCATCTCCCCCCCCTCCCCACCCCCAATTTTGTATTT
ATTTATTTTTTAATTATTTTGTGCAGCGATGGGGGCGGGGGGGGGGGGNNNSGCGCGCCRGGCGGGGSGG
GGSGGGGSGRGGGGSGGGGSGGGGSGRGGCGGAGAGGTGCGGCGGCAGCCAATCAGAGCGGCGCGCTCCG
AAAGTTTCCTTTTATGGCGAGGCGGCGGCGGCGGCGGCCCTATAAAAAGCGAAGCGCGCGGCGGGCGGGA
GTCGCTGCGCGCTGCCTTCGCCCCGTGCCCCGCTCCGCCGCCGCCTCGCGCCGCCCGCCCCGGCTCTGAC
TGACCGCGTTACTCCCACAGGTGAGCGGGCGGGACGGCCCTTCTCCTCCGGGCTGTAATTAGCGCTTGGT
TTAATGACGGCTTGTTTCTTTTCTGTGGCTGCGTGAAAGCCTTGAGGGGCTCCGGGAGGGCCCTTTGTGC
GGGGGGAGCGGCTCGGGGGGTGCGTGCGTGTGTGTGTGCGTGGGGAGCGCCGCGTGCGGCTCCGCGCTGC
CCGGCGGCTGTGAGCGCTGCGGGCGCGGCGCGGGGCTTTGTGCGCTCCGCAGTGTGCGCGAGGGGAGCGC
GGCCGGGGGCGGTGCCCCGCGGTGCGGGGGGGGCTGCGAGGGGAACAAAGGCTGCGTGCGGGGTGTGTGC
GTGGGGGGGTGAGCAGGGGGTGTGGGCGCGTCGGTCGGGCTGCAACCCCCCCTGCACCCCCCTCCCCGAG
TTGCTGAGCACGGCCCGGCTTCGGGTGCGGGGCTCCGTACGGGGCGTGGCGCGGGGCTCGCCGTGCCGGG
CGGGGGGTGGCGGCAGGTGGGGGTGCCGGGCGGGGCGGGGCCGCCTCGGGCCGGGGRGGGCTCGGGGGAG
GGGCGCGGCGGCCCCCGGAGCGCCGGCGGCTGTCGAGGCGCGGCGAGCCGCAGCCATTGCCTTTTATGGT
AATCGTGCGAGAGGGCGCAGGGACTTCCTTTGTCCCAAATCTGTGCGGAGCCGAAATCTGGGAGGCGCCG
CCGCACCCCCTCTAGCGGGCGCGGGGCGAAGCGGTGCGGCGCCGGCAGGAAGGAAATGGGCGGGGAGGGC
CTTCGTGCGTCGCCGCGCCGCCGTCCCCTTCTCCCTCTCCAGCCTCGGGGCTGTCCGCGGGGGGACGGCT
GCCTTCGGGGGGGACGGGGCAGGGCGGGGTTCGGCTTCTGGCGTGTGACCGGCGGCTCTAGAGCCTCTGC
TAACCATGTTCATGCCTTCTTCTTTTTCCTACAGCTCCTGGGCAACGTGCTGGTTATTGTGCTGTCTCAT
CATTTTGGCAAAGAATTCCTCGAGGAATTCACTCCTCAGGTGCAGGCTGCCTATCAGAAGGTGGTGGCTG
GTGTGGCCAATGCCCTGGCTCACAAATACCACTGAGATCTGCATGA
Features (pLannotate 1.2.2; 19 found; start..end, strand, type, name):
    890..1603    +  CDS            EBFP2: EBFP2 is a basic (constitutively fluorescent) blue fluorescent protein published in 2007, derived from Aequorea victoria. It is reported to be a rapidly-maturing monomer with moderate acid sensitivity.
   1607..1672    +  CDS            KCNJ2 (fragment): KCNJ2_HUMAN - Also known as IRK1. Experimental evidence at protein level: Swiss-Prot protein existence level 1. Probably participates in establishing action potential waveform and excitability of neuronal and muscle tissues. Inward rectifier potassium channels are characterized by a greater tendency to allow potassium to flow into the cell rather than out of it. Their voltage dependence is regulated by the concentration of extracellular potassium; as external potassium is raised, the voltage range of the channel opening shifts to more positive voltages. The inward rectification is mainly due t
   1808..2032    +  polyA_signal   bGH poly(A) signal: bovine growth hormone polyadenylation signal
   2036..2057    +  promoter       SV40 promoter (fragment): SV40 enhancer and early promoter
   2078..2506    +  rep_origin     f1 ori (sequence partly withheld): f1 bacteriophage origin of replication; arrow indicates direction of (+) strand synthesis
   2520..2849    +  promoter       SV40 promoter: SV40 enhancer and early promoter
   2860..3459    +  CDS            PuroR: puromycin N-acetyltransferase; pac from Streptomyces alboniger; confers resistance to puromycin
   3466..3624    +  CDS            ble (fragment): BLE_KLEPN - Experimental evidence at protein level: Swiss-Prot protein existence level 1. Binding protein with a strong affinity to the bleomycin family of antibiotics. Binds to CL990; an antimitotic-antibiotic compound. From Klebsiella pneumoniae.
   3619..3740    +  polyA_signal   SV40 poly(A) signal: SV40 polyadenylation signal
   3813..3829    -  protein_bind   lac operator: The lac repressor binds to the lac operator to inhibit transcription in E. coli. This inhibition can be relieved by adding lactose or isopropyl-β-D-thiogalactopyranoside (IPTG). lac repressor encoded by lacI
   3837..3867    -  promoter       lac promoter: promoter for the E. coli lac operon
   3882..3903    -  protein_bind   CAP binding site: CAP binding activates transcription in the presence of cAMP. E. coli catabolite activator protein
   3916..4008    -  CDS            lacI (fragment): lac repressor; lacI; The lac repressor binds to the lac operator to inhibit transcription in E. coli. This inhibition can be relieved by adding lactose or isopropyl-β-D-thiogalactopyranoside (IPTG).
   4191..4779    -  rep_origin     ori: high-copy-number ColE1/pMB1/pBR322/pUC origin of replication
   4950..5810    -  CDS            AmpR: β-lactamase; bla; confers resistance to ampicillin, carbenicillin, and related antibiotics
   5811..5915    -  promoter       AmpR promoter: bla
   5947..6326    +  enhancer       CMV enhancer: human cytomegalovirus immediate early enhancer
   6605..7621    +  intron         chimeric intron: chimera between introns from chicken β-actin and rabbit β-globin
   7625..7759    +  CDS            HBB: HBB_COLGU - Experimental evidence at transcript level: Swiss-Prot protein existence level 2. Involved in oxygen transport from the lung to the various peripheral tissues. From Colobus guereza (Mantled guereza) (Eastern black-and-white colobus monkey).
