[The description below was written by a language model from this plasmid's Addgene catalogue record and pLannotate feature annotations shown in this document.]
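Description:
pcDNA3.1-Lari-BFP2-TSERex is a mammalian expression plasmid of about 7.8 kb, built on a pcDNA3.1/puro-CAG backbone. It is designed to express a light-driven proton pump rhodopsin, "Lari", fused to a blue fluorescent protein. In E. coli it replicates from a high-copy ColE1/pUC-type origin and is selected with ampicillin through the bla gene. An f1 origin and remnants of the lac promoter/operator region are also present as backbone carry-over. For selection in mammalian cells, an SV40 early promoter drives puromycin N-acetyltransferase, followed by an SV40 polyadenylation signal. The short ble fragment annotated next to it appears to be a leftover from an earlier marker.

Transcription of the insert comes from the CAG promoter. The feature table shows this as the CMV immediate-early enhancer followed by the chicken β-actin/rabbit β-globin chimeric intron, and the small "HBB" hit just after the intron most likely reflects the β-globin-derived end of this promoter cassette rather than a real coding region. The automated annotation does not recognise the rhodopsin itself, which presumably occupies the unannotated stretch upstream of EBFP2. EBFP2 follows and is joined in turn to a short fragment of the Kir2.1 (KCNJ2) potassium channel. That fragment is consistent with the "TSERex" part of the name, since Kir2.1-derived trafficking and ER-export motifs are commonly appended to microbial opsins to improve delivery to the plasma membrane. A bGH polyadenylation signal terminates the transcript. The record lists the insert species as human, which fits only the KCNJ2 fragment.

The plasmid was deposited with work on PARIS, an optogenetic method for mapping gap junction coupling. There, a fluorescently tagged proton pump such as this one would serve as the light-activated actuator, with EBFP2 marking the expressing cells.
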