Addgene plasmid #123311: pcDNA3.1-Lari-BFP2-TSERex
Purpose: Expresses the proton pump rhodopsin in mammalian cells under CAG promoter
Depositing lab: Yulong Li. Depositing organization: Peking University. Publication: PARIS, an optogenetic method for functionally mapping gap junctions. Wu L, Dong A, Dong L, Wang SQ, Li Y. Elife. 2019 Jan 14;8. pii: 43366. doi: 10.7554/eLife.43366. PubMed 30638447.
Backbone
  Vector backbone: pcDNA3.1/puro-CAG
  Backbone manufacturer: Michael Lin lab
  Backbone size w/o insert (bp): 6099
  Vector type: Mammalian Expression
Growth in bacteria
  Bacterial resistance: Ampicillin, 100 μg/mL
  Growth temperature: 37°C
  Growth strain: DH5alpha
  Copy number: High Copy
Gene/Insert
  Gene/Insert name: Lari-BFP2
  Species: H. sapiens (human)
  Insert size (bp): 1680
  Promoter: CAG
  Cloning method: Gibson Cloning
Terms and licenses: Academic/Nonprofit Terms; Industry Terms: Not Available to Industry
How to cite: pcDNA3.1-Lari-BFP2-TSERex was a gift from Yulong Li (Addgene plasmid # 123311 ; http://n2t.net/addgene:123311 ; RRID:Addgene_123311)
